>Addgene plasmid #160306 | 57 pLIB_C_CBP | addgene full sequence | sequence record 318536 | Addgene NGS Result
CGTAATCTGCTTGCACGTAGATCACATAAGCACCAAGCGCGTTGGCCTCATGCTTGAGGAGATTGATGAG
CGCGGTGGCAATGCCCTGCCTCCGGTGCTCGCCGGAGACTGCGAGATCATAGATATAGATCTCACTACGC
GGCTGCTCAAACTTGGGCAGAACGTAAGCCGCGAGAGCGCCAACAACCGCTTCTTGGTCGAAGGCAGCAA
GCGCGATGAATGTCTTACTACGGAGCAAGTTCCCGAGGTAATCGGAGTCCGGCTGATGTTGGGAGTAGGT
GGCTACGTCTCCGAACTCACGACCGAAAAGATCAAGAGCAGCCCGCATGGATTTGACTTGGTCAGGGCCG
AGCCTACATGTGCGAATGATGCCCATACTTGAGCCACCTAACTTTGTTTTAGGGCGACTGCCCTGCTGCG
TAACATCGTTGCTGCTGCGTAACATCGTTGCTGCTCCATAACATCAAACATCGACCCACGGCGTAACGCG
CTTGCTGCTTGGATGCCCGAGGCATAGACTGTACAAAAAAACAGTCATAACAAGCCATGAAAACCGCCAC
TGCGCCGTTACCACCGCTGCGTTCGGTCAAGGTTCTGGACCAGTTGCGTGAGCGCATACGCTACTTGCAT
TACAGTTTACGAACCGAACAGGCTTATGTCAACTGGGTTTGTGCCTTCATCCGTTTCCACGGTGTGCGTC
ACCCGGCAACCTTGGGCAGCAGCGAAGTCGAGGCATTTCTGTCCTGGCTGGCGAACGAGCGCAAGGTTTC
GGTCTCCACGCATCGTCAGGCATTGGCGGCCTTGCTGTTCTTCTACGGCAAGGTGCTGTGCACGGATCTG
CCCTTGCTTCAGGAGATCGGTAGACCTCGGCCGTCGCGGCGCTTGCCGGTGGTGCTGACCCCGGATGAAG
TGGTTCGCATCCTCGGTTTTCTGGAAGGCGAGCATCGTTTGTTCGCCCAGGACTCTAGCTATAGTTCTAG
TGGTTGGCTACAGCTTTGTTTGTACTATCAACAGGTTGAACTGCTGATCAACAGATCCTCTACGCGGCCG
CGGTACCATAACTTCGTATAGCATACATTATACGAAGTTATCTGGTTTTACTAGTATCGATTCGCGACCT
ACTCCGGAATATTAATAGATCATGGAGATAATTAAAATGATAACCATCTCGCAAATAAATAAGTATTTTA
CTGTTTTCGTAACAGTTTTGTAATAAAAAAACCTATAAATATTCCGGATTATTCATACCGTCCCACCATC
GGGCGCGGATCCCGGTCCGACATATGAGCGCGCGGAATTCAAAGGCCTACGTCGACGAGCTCACTAGTCG
CGGCCGCTTTCGAATCTAGAGCCTGCAGTCTCGACAAGCTTGGAAGCGGATCTGGATCTGGAAAGCGACG
ATGGAAAAAGAATTTCATAGCCGTCTCAGCAGCCAACCGCTTTAAGAAAATCTCATCCTCCGGGGCACTT
TAATAAGTCGAGAAGTACTAGAGGATCATAATCAGCCATACCACATTTGTAGAGGTTTTACTTGCTTTAA
AAAACCTCCCACACCTCCCCCTGAACCTGAAACATAAAATGAATGCAATTGTTGTTGTTAACTTGTTTAT
TGCAGCTTATAATGGTTACAAATAAAGCAATAGCATCACAAATTTCACAAATAAAGCATTTTTTTCACTG
CATTCTAGTTGTGGTTTGTCCAAACTCATCAATGTATCTTATCATGTCTGGATCTGATCACTGCTTGAGC
CTAGAAGATCCGGCTGCTAACAAAGCCCGAAAGGAAGCTGAGTTGGCTGCTGCCACCGCTGAGCAATAAC
TATCATAACCCCTAGGAGATCCGAACCAGATAAGTGAAATCTAGTTCCAAACTATTTTGTCATTTTTAAT
TTTCGTATTAGCTTACGACGCTACACCCAGTTCCCATCTATTTTGTCACTCTTCCCTAAATAATCCTTAA
AAACTCCATTTCCACCCCTCCCAGTTCCCAACTATTTTGTCCGCCCACAGCGGGGCATTTTTCTTCCTGT
TATGTTTTTAATCAAACATCCTGCCAACTCCATGTGACAAACCGTCATCTTCGGCTACTTTTTCTCTGTC
ACAGAATGAAAATTTTTCTGTCATCTCTTCGTTATTAATGTTTGTAATTGACTGAATATCAACGCTTATT
TGCAGCCTGAATGGCGAATGGG
[124 nt withheld, positions 2193-2316]
C
[91 nt withheld, positions 2318-2408]
A
[49 nt withheld, positions 2410-2458]
CCTTTGACGTTGGAGTCCACGTTCTT
[37 nt withheld, positions 2485-2521]
ACCCTATCTCGGTCTATTCTTTTGATTTATAAGGGATTTTGCCGATTTCGGCCTATTGGTTAAAAAATGA
GCTGATTTAACAAAAATTTAACGCGAATTTTAACAAAATATTAACGCTTACAATTTAGGTGGCACTTTTC
GGGGAAATGTGCGCGGAACCCCTATTTGTTTATTTTTCTAAATACATTCAAATATGTATCCGCTCATGAG
ACAATAACCCTGATAAATGCTTCAATAATATTGAAAAAGGAAGAGTATGAGTATTCAACATTTCCGTGTC
GCCCTTATTCCCTTTTTTGCGGCATTTTGCCTTCCTGTTTTTGCTCACCCAGAAACGCTGGTGAAAGTAA
AAGATGCTGAAGATCAGTTGGGTGCACGAGTGGGTTACATCGAACTGGATCTCAACAGCGGTAAGATCCT
TGAGAGTTTTCGCCCCGAAGAACGTTTTCCAATGATGAGCACTTTTAAAGTTCTGCTATGTGGCGCGGTA
TTATCCCGTATTGACGCCGGGCAAGAGCAACTCGGTCGCCGCATACACTATTCTCAGAATGACTTGGTTG
AGTACTCACCAGTCACAGAAAAGCATCTTACGGATGGCATGACAGTAAGAGAATTATGCAGTGCTGCCAT
AACCATGAGTGATAACACTGCGGCCAACTTACTTCTGACAACCATCGGTGGACCGAAGGAATTAACCGCT
TTTTTGCACAACATGGGGGATCATGTAACTCGCCTTGATCGTTGGGAACCGGAGCTGAATGAAGCCATAC
CAAACGACGAGCGTGACACCACGATGCCTGTAGCAATGGCAACAACGTTGCGCAAACTATTAACTGGCGA
ACTACTTACTCTAGCTTCCCGGCAACAATTAATAGACTGGATGGAGGCGGATAAAGTTGCAGGACCACTT
CTGCGCTCGGCCCTTCCGGCTGGCTGGTTTATTGCTGATAAATCTGGAGCCGGTGAGCGTGGGTCTCGCG
GTATCATTGCAGCACTGGGGCCAGATGGTAAGCCCTCCCGTATCGTAGTTATCTACACGACGGGGAGTCA
GGCAACTATGGATGAACGAAATAGACAGATCGCTGAGATAGGTGCCTCACTGATTAAGCATTGGTAACTG
TCAGACCAAGTTTACTCATATATACTTTAGATTGATTTAAAACTTCATTTTTAATTTAAAAGGATCTAGG
TGAAGATCCTTTTTGATAATCTCATGACCAAAATCCCTTAACGTGAGTTTTCGTTCCACTGAGCGTCAGA
CCCCGTAGAAAAGATCAAAGGATCTTCTTGAGATCCTTTTTTTCTGCGCGTAATCTGCTGCTTGCAAACA
AAAAAACCACCGCTACCAGCGGTGGTTTGTTTGCCGGATCAAGAGCTACCAACTCTTTTTCCGAAGGTAA
CTGGCTTCAGCAGAGCGCAGATACCAAATACTATTCTTCTAGTGTAGCCGTAGTTAGGCCACCACTTCAA
GAACTCTGTAGCACCGCCTACATACCTCGCTCTGCTAATCCTGTTACCAGTGGCTGCTGCCAGTGGCGAT
AAGTCGTGTCTTACCGGGTTGGACTCAAGACGATAGTTACCGGATAAGGCGCAGCGGTCGGGCTGAACGG
GGGGTTCGTGCACACAGCCCAGCTTGGAGCGAACGACCTACACCGAACTGAGATACCTACAGCGTGAGCT
ATGAGAAAGCGCCACGCTTCCCGAAGGGAGAAAGGCGGACAGGTATCCGGTAAGCGGCAGGGTCGGAACA
GGAGAGCGCACGAGGGAGCTTCCAGGGGGAAACGCCTGGTATCTTTATAGTCCTGTCGGGTTTCGCCACC
TCTGACTTGAGCGTCGATTTTTGTGATGCTCGTCAGGGGGGCGGAGCCTATGGAAAAACGCCAGCAACGC
GGCCTTTTTACGGTTCCTGGCCTTTTGCTGGCCTTTTGCTCACATGTTCTTTCCTGCGTTATCCCCTGAT
TCTGTGGATAACCGTATTACCGCCTTTGAGTGAGCTGATACCGCTCGCCGCAGCCGAACGACCGAGCGCA
GCGAGTCAGTGAGCGAGGAAGCGGAAGAGCGCCTGATGCGGTATTTTCTCCTTACGCATCTGTGCGGTAT
TTCACACCGCATAGACCAGCCGCGTAACCTGGCAAAATCGGTTACGGTTGAGTAATAAATGGATGCCCTG
CGTAAGCGGGTGTGGGCGGACAATAAAGTCTTAAACTGAACAAAATAGATCTAAACTATGACAATAAAGT
CTTAAACTAGACAGAATAGTTGTAAACTGAAATCAGTCCAGTTATGCTGTGAAAAAGCATACTGGACTTT
TGTTATGGCTAAAGCAAACTCTTCATTTTCTGAAGTGCAAATTGCCCGTCGTATTAAAGAGGGGCGTGGC
CAAGGGCATGGTAAAGACTATATTCGCGGCGTTGTGACAATTTACCGAACAACTCCGCGGCCGGGAAGCC
GATCTCGGCTTGAACGAATTGTTAGGTGGCGGTACTTGGGTCGATATCAAAGTGCATCACTTCTTCCCGT
ATGCCCAACTTTGTATAGAGAGCCACTGCGGGATCGTCAC
Features (pLannotate 1.2.2; 18 found; start..end, strand, type, name):
    634..662     -  promoter       Pc promoter: intI1 (promoter lies within the coding sequence); class 1 integron promoter
    640..1002    -  CDS            YPR2_ECOLX (fragment): Protein predicted: Swiss-Prot protein existence level 4. From Escherichia coli.
   1002..1029    -  rep_origin     R6K γ ori (fragment): γ replication origin from E. coli plasmid R6K; requires the R6K initiator protein pi for replication
   1058..1091    +  protein_bind   loxP: Cre-mediated recombination occurs in the 8-bp core sequence (GCATACAT). Cre recombinase
   1139..1230    +  promoter       polyhedrin promoter: polh from Autographa californica; promoter for the baculovirus polyhedrin gene
   1393..1470    +  CDS            CBP: calmodulin-binding peptide derived from skeletal muscle myosin light chain kinase; binds calmodulin with nanomolar affinity in the presence of calcium
   1494..1577    +  CDS            large T antigen (fragment): large T antigen from SV40 (simian virus 40)
   1600..1734    +  polyA_signal   SV40 poly(A) signal: SV40 polyadenylation signal
   1763..1812    +  CDS            SET1 (fragment): solubility-enhancement tag derived from T7 phage gene 10B
   1844..2009    -  mobile_element Tn7L: mini-Tn7 element (left end of the Tn7 transposon) Tn7
   2172..2188    +  CDS            lacZα (fragment): LacZα fragment of β-galactosidase; lacZ fragment
   2193..2647    +  rep_origin     f1 ori (sequence partly withheld): f1 bacteriophage origin of replication; arrow indicates direction of (+) strand synthesis
   2673..2777    +  promoter       AmpR promoter: bla
   2778..3638    +  CDS            AmpR: β-lactamase; bla; confers resistance to ampicillin, carbenicillin, and related antibiotics
   3809..4397    +  rep_origin     ori: high-copy-number ColE1/pMB1/pBR322/pUC origin of replication
   4583..4634    -  misc_feature   bom (fragment): basis of mobility region from pBR322
   4702..4926    -  mobile_element Tn7R: mini-Tn7 element (right end of the Tn7 transposon) Tn7
   4993..445     -  CDS            GmR (across the origin): gentamycin acetyltransferase; aacC1; confers resistance to gentamycin
