[The description below was written by a language model from this plasmid's Addgene catalogue record and pLannotate feature annotations shown in this document.]
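Description:
57 pLIB_C_CBP is an empty insect-cell expression backbone from the InteBac suite, a set of matched bacterial and baculovirus expression vectors. It is derived from pLIB, with the multiple cloning site altered for full compatibility across the suite and a C-terminal, non-cleavable calmodulin-binding peptide (CBP) tag added. The 5,081-nt plasmid is maintained in standard E. coli at high copy through a ColE1/pUC-type origin and selected with ampicillin via the bla gene. An f1 origin is also annotated. There is no insert, and open reading frames are meant to be introduced by Gibson assembly.

The expression cassette consists of the baculovirus polyhedrin promoter, the cloning region, the CBP coding sequence and an SV40 polyadenylation signal. A gene cloned in frame upstream of the tag is therefore expressed as a fusion with CBP at its C-terminus. CBP binds calmodulin with high affinity in the presence of calcium, which is the basis for affinity purification, and the tag cannot be removed by protease cleavage. This cassette, together with a gentamicin resistance gene (aacC1) driven by an integron Pc promoter, lies between the Tn7L and Tn7R ends. That arrangement forms a mini-Tn7 element that can be transposed into a baculoviral bacmid, with gentamicin selecting for the transposed DNA. A loxP site sits just upstream of the polyhedrin promoter and could allow Cre-mediated fusion with other loxP-bearing plasmids, though the record does not describe this use. Several short annotated fragments (R6K γ ori, lacZα, SET1, large T antigen, bom) are probably backbone remnants or incidental matches rather than functional parts.
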