Addgene plasmid #160306: 57 pLIB_C_CBP
Purpose: (Empty Backbone) C-term uncleavable CBP tag for insect cell expression
Depositing lab: John Weir. Depositing organization: Friedrich Miescher Laboratory. Publication: InteBac - An integrated bacterial and baculovirus expression vector suite. Altmannova V, Blaha A, Astrinidis S, Reichle H, Weir JR. Protein Sci. 2020 Sep 21. doi: 10.1002/pro.3957. PubMed 32955754.
Backbone
  Vector backbone: pLIB
  Modifications to backbone: MCS altered for full compatibility within InteBac, C-terminal non-cleavable CBP tag added
  Vector type: Insect Expression
  Promoter: polyhydrin
  Selectable markers: Gentamicin
Growth in bacteria
  Bacterial resistance: Ampicillin, 100 μg/mL
  Growth temperature: 37°C
  Growth strain: DH5alpha
  Copy number: High Copy
Gene/Insert
  Cloning method: Gibson Cloning
Terms and licenses: Academic/Nonprofit Terms; Industry Terms: Not Available to Industry
How to cite: 57 pLIB_C_CBP was a gift from John Weir (Addgene plasmid # 160306 ; http://n2t.net/addgene:160306 ; RRID:Addgene_160306)
